>Addgene plasmid #144740 | TFORF3264 | addgene full sequence | sequence record 364397 | Addgene NGS Result
CAATTAGTCAGCAACCATAGTCCCGCCCCTAACTCCGCCCATCCCGCCCCTAACTCCGCCCAGTTCCGCC
CATTCTCCGCCCCATGGCTGACTAATTTTTTTTATTTATGCAGAGGCCGAGGCCGCCTCGGCCTCTGAGC
TATTCCAGAAGTAGTGAGGAGGCTTTTTTGGAGGCCTAGGCTTTTGCAAAAAGCTTTCTAGAGGTACCAC
CGGAGCTTACCATGACCGAGTACAAGCCCACGGTGCGCCTCGCCACCCGCGACGACGTCCCCAGGGCCGT
ACGCACCCTCGCCGCCGCGTTCGCCGACTACCCCGCCACGCGCCACACCGTCGATCCGGACCGCCACATC
GAGCGGGTCACCGAGCTGCAAGAACTCTTCCTCACGCGCGTCGGGCTCGACATCGGCAAGGTGTGGGTCG
CGGACGACGGCGCCGCCGTGGCGGTCTGGACCACGCCGGAGAGCGTCGAAGCGGGGGCGGTGTTCGCCGA
GATCGGCCCGCGCATGGCCGAGTTGAGCGGTTCCCGGCTGGCCGCGCAGCAACAGATGGAAGGCCTCCTG
GCGCCGCACCGGCCCAAGGAGCCCGCGTGGTTCCTGGCCACCGTCGGCGTCTCGCCCGACCACCAGGGCA
AGGGTCTGGGCAGCGCCGTCGTGCTCCCCGGAGTGGAGGCGGCCGAGCGCGCCGGGGTGCCCGCCTTCCT
GGAGACCTCCGCGCCCCGCAACCTCCCCTTCTACGAGCGGCTCGGCTTCACCGTCACCGCCGACGTCGAG
GTGCCCGAAGGACCGCGCACCTGGTGCATGACCCGCAAGCCCGGTGCCAGTTAACGAATTCTAGATCTTG
AGACAAATGGCAGTATTCATCCACAATTTTAAAAGAAAAGGGGGGATTGGGGGGTACAGTGCAGGGGAAA
GAATAGTAGACATAATAGCAACAGACATACAAACTAAAGAATTACAAAAACAAATTACAAAAATTCAAAA
TTTTCGGGTTTATTACAGGGACAGCAGAGATCCACTTTGGCGCCGGCTCGAGGCCTGCAGGTGCAAAGAT
GGATAAAGTTTTAAACAGAGAGGAATCTTTGCAGCTAATGGACCTTCTAGGTCTTGAAAGGAGTGGGAAT
TGGCTCCGGTGCCCGTCAGTGGGCAGAGCGCACATCGCCCACAGTCCCCGAGAAGTTGGGGGGAGGGGTC
GGCAATTGAACCGGTGCCTAGAGAAGGTGGCGCGGGGTAAACTGGGAAAGTGATGTCGTGTACTGGCTCC
GCCTTTTTCCCGAGGGTGGGGGAGAACCGTATATAAGTGCAGTAGTCGCCGTGAACGTTCTTTTTCGCAA
CGGGTTTGCCGCCAGAACACAGGTAAGTGCCGTGTGTGGTTCCCGCGGGCCTGGCCTCTTTACGGGTTAT
GGCCCTTGCGTGCCTTGAATTACTTCCACCTGGCTGCAGTACGTGATTCTTGATCCCGAGCTTCGGGTTG
GAAGTGGGTGGGAGAGTTCGAGGCCTTGCGCTTAAGGAGCCCCTTCGCCTCGTGCTTGAGTTGAGGCCTG
GCCTGGGCGCTGGGGCCGCCGCGTGCGAATCTGGTGGCACCTTCGCGCCTGTCTCGCTGCTTTCGATAAG
TCTCTAGCCATTTAAAATTTTTGATGACCTGCTGCGACGCTTTTTTTCTGGCAAGATAGTCTTGTAAATG
CGGGCCAAGATCTGCACACTGGTATTTCGGTTTTTGGGGCCGCGGGCGGCGACGGGGCCCGTGCGTCCCA
GCGCACATGTTCGGCGAGGCGGGGCCTGCGAGCGCGGCCACCGAGAATCGGACGGGGGTAGTCTCAAGCT
GGCCGGCCTGCTCTGGTGCCTGGCCTCGCGCCGCCGTGTATCGCCCCGCCCTGGGCGGCAAGGCTGGCCC
GGTCGGCACCAGTTGCGTGAGCGGAAAGATGGCCGCTTCCCGGCCCTGCTGCAGGGAGCTCAAAATGGAG
GACGCGGCGCTCGGGAGAGCGGGCGGGTGAGTCACCCACACAAAGGAAAAGGGCCTTTCCGTCCTCAGCC
GTCGCTTCATGTGACTCCACGGAGTACCGGGCGCCGTCCAGGCACCTCGATTAGTTCTCGAGCTTTTGGA
GTACGTCGTCTTTAGGTTGGGGGGAGGGGTTTTATGCGATGGAGTTTCCCCACACTGAGTGGGTGGAGAC
TGAAGTTAGGCCAGCTTGGCACTTGATGTAATTCTCCTTGGAATTTGCCCTTTTTGAGTTTGGATCTTGG
TTCATTCTCAAGCCTCAGACAGTGGTTCAAAGTTTTTTTCTTCCATTTCAGGTGTCGTGAGGCTAGCATC
GATTGATCAACAAGTTTGTACAAAAAAGTTGGCACCATGGCGGCGGAAGAGGAGGCTGCGGCGGGAGGTG
AGGTTGCCGGTGGCGAGGCGACGGCCCCAGGTAAAGTGTTGAGAGAGGAGAACCAGTGCATTGCTCCTGT
GGTTTCCAGCCGCGTGAGTCCAGGGACAAGACCAACAGCTATGGGGTCTTTCAGCTCACACATGACAGAG
TTTCCACGAAAACGCAAAGGAAGTGATTCAGACCCATCCCAAGAAGCTCATAGCCAAACTGAAAAGCGGA
GGAGAGATAAAATGAATAACCTGATTGAAGAACTGTCTGCAATGATCCCTCAGTGCAACCCCATGGCGCG
TAAACTGGACAAACTTACAGTTTTAAGAATGGCTGTTCAACACTTGAGATCTTTAAAAGGCTTGACAAAT
TCTTATGTGGGAAGTAATTATAGACCATCATTTCTTCAGGATAATGAGCTCAGACATTTAATCCTTAAGA
CTGCAGAAGGCTTCTTATTTGTGGTTGGATGTGAAAGAGGAAAAATTCTCTTCGTTTCTAAGTCAGTCTC
CAAAATACTTAATTATGATCAGGCTAGTTTGACTGGACAAAGCTTATTTGACTTCTTACATCCAAAAGAT
GTTGCCAAAGTAAAGGAACAACTTTCTTCTTTTGATATTTCACCAAGAGAAAAGCTAATAGATGCCAAAA
CTGGTTTGCAAGTTCACAGTAATCTCCACGCTGGAAGGACACGTGTGTATTCTGGCTCAAGACGATCTTT
TTTCTGTCGGATAAAGAGTTGTAAAATCTCTGTCAAAGAAGAGCATGGATGCTTACCCAACTCAAAGAAG
AAAGAGCACAGAAAATTCTATACTATCCATTGCACTGGTTACTTGAGAAGCTGGCCTCCAAATATTGTTG
GAATGGAAGAAGAAAGGAACAGTAAGAAAGACAACAGTAATTTTACCTGCCTTGTGGCCATTGGAAGATT
ACAGCCATATATTGTTCCACAGAACAGTGGAGAGATTAATGTGAAACCAACTGAATTTATAACCCGGTTT
GCAGTGAATGGAAAATTTGTCTATGTAGATCAAAGGGCAACAGCGATTTTAGGATATCTGCCTCAGGAAC
TTTTGGGAACTTCTTGTTATGAATATTTTCATCAAGATGACCACAATAATTTGACTGACAAGCACAAAGC
AGTTCTACAGAGTAAGGAGAAAATACTTACAGATTCCTACAAATTCAGAGCAAAAGATGGCTCTTTTGTA
ACTTTAAAAAGCCAATGGTTTAGTTTCACAAATCCTTGGACAAAAGAACTGGAATATATTGTATCTGTCA
ACACTTTAGTTTTGGGACATAGTGAGCCTGGAGAAGCATCATTTTTACCTTGTAGCTCTCAATCATCAGA
AGAATCCTCTAGACAGTCCTGTATGAGTGTACCTGGAATGTCTACTGGAACAGTACTTGGTGCTGGTAGT
ATTGGAACAGATATTGCAAATGAAATTCTGGATTTACAGAGGTTACAGTCTTCTTCATACCTTGATGATT
CGAGTCCAACAGGTTTAATGAAAGATACTCATACTGTAAACTGCAGGAGTATGTCAAATAAGGAGTTGTT
TCCACCAAGTCCTTCTGAAATGGGGGAGCTAGAGGCTACCAGGCAAAACCAGAGTACTGTTGCTGTCCAC
AGCCATGAGCCACTCCTCAGTGATGGTGCACAGTTGGATTTCGATGCCCTATGTGACAATGATGACACAG
CCATGGCTGCATTTATGAATTACTTAGAAGCAGAGGGGGGCCTGGGAGACCCTGGGGACTTCAGTGACAT
CCAGTGGACCCTCTTGCCAACTTTCTTGTACAAAGTGGTTGATATCGGTAAGCCTATCCCTAACCCTCTC
CTCGGTCTCGATTCTACGTAGTAATGAACTAGTCCGTAACTTGAAAGTATTTCGATTTCTTGGCTTTATA
TATCTTGTGGAAAGGACGAACACACGATGTACAGATACCTTATACGCGTTAAGTCGACAATCAACCTCTG
GATTACAAAATTTGTGAAAGATTGACTGGTATTCTTAACTATGTTGCTCCTTTTACGCTATGTGGATACG
CTGCTTTAATGCCTTTGTATCATGCTATTGCTTCCCGTATGGCTTTCATTTTCTCCTCCTTGTATAAATC
CTGGTTGCTGTCTCTTTATGAGGAGTTGTGGCCCGTTGTCAGGCAACGTGGCGTGGTGTGCACTGTGTTT
GCTGACGCAACCCCCACTGGTTGGGGCATTGCCACCACCTGTCAGCTCCTTTCCGGGACTTTCGCTTTCC
CCCTCCCTATTGCCACGGCGGAACTCATCGCCGCCTGCCTTGCCCGCTGCTGGACAGGGGCTCGGCTGTT
GGGCACTGACAATTCCGTGGTGTTGTCGGGGAAATCATCGTCCTTTCCTTGGCTGCTCGCCTGTGTTGCC
ACCTGGATTCTGCGCGGGACGTCCTTCTGCTACGTCCCTTCGGCCCTCAATCCAGCGGACCTTCCTTCCC
GCGGCCTGCTGCCGGCTCTGCGGCCTCTTCCGCGTCTTCGCCTTCGCCCTCAGACGAGTCGGATCTCCCT
TTGGGCCGCCTCCCCGCGTCGACTTTAAGACCAATGACTTACAAGGCAGCTGTAGATCTTAGCCACTTTT
TAAAAGAAAAGGGGGGACTGGAAGGGCTAATTCACTCCCAACGAAGACAAGATCTGCTTTTTGCTTGTAC
TGGGTCTCTCTGGTTAGACCAGATCTGAGCCTGGGAGCTCTCTGGCTAACTAGGGAACCCACTGCTTAAG
CCTCAATAAAGCTTGCCTTGAGTGCTTCAAGTAGTGTGTGCCCGTCTGTTGTGTGACTCTGGTAACTAGA
GATCCCTCAGACCCTTTTAGTCAGTGTGGAAAATCTCTAGCAGTACGTATAGTAGTTCATGTCATCTTAT
TATTCAGTATTTATAACTTGCAAAGAAATGAATATCAGAGAGTGAGAGGAACTTGTTTATTGCAGCTTAT
AATGGTTACAAATAAAGCAATAGCATCACAAATTTCACAAATAAAGCATTTTTTTCACTGCATTCTAGTT
GTGGTTTGTCCAAACTCATCAATGTATCTTATCATGTCTGGCTCTAGCTATCCCGCCCCTAACTCCGCCC
ATCCCGCCCCTAACTCCGCCCAGTTCCGCCCATTCTCCGCCCCATGGCTGACTAATTTTTTTTATTTATG
CAGAGGCCGAGGCCGCCTCGGCCTCTGAGCTATTCCAGAAGTAGTGAGGAGGCTTTTTTGGAGGCCTAGG
GACGTACCCAATTCGCCCTATAGTGAGTCGTATTACGCGCGCTCACTGGCCGTCGTTTTACAACGTCGTG
ACTGGGAAAACCCTGGCGTTACCCAACTTAATCGCCTTGCAGCACATCCCCCTTTCGCCAGCTGGCGTAA
TAGCGAAGAGGCCCGCACCGATCGCCCTTCCCAACAGTTGCGCAGCCTGAATGGCGAATGGG
[124 nt withheld, positions 5803-5926]
C
[91 nt withheld, positions 5928-6018]
A
[49 nt withheld, positions 6020-6068]
CCTTTGACGTTGGAGTCCACGTTCTTT
[37 nt withheld, positions 6096-6132]
ACCCTATCTCGGTCTATTCTTTTGATTTATAAGGGATTTTGCCGATTTCGGCCTATTGGTTAAAAAATGA
GCTGATTTAACAAAAATTTAACGCGAATTTTAACAAAATATTAACGCTTACAATTTAGGTGGCACTTTTC
GGGGAAATGTGCGCGGAACCCCTATTTGTTTATTTTTCTAAATACATTCAAATATGTATCCGCTCATGAG
ACAATAACCCTGATAAATGCTTCAATAATATTGAAAAAGGAAGAGTATGAGTATTCAACATTTCCGTGTC
GCCCTTATTCCCTTTTTTGCGGCATTTTGCCTTCCTGTTTTTGCTCACCCAGAAACGCTGGTGAAAGTAA
AAGATGCTGAAGATCAGTTGGGTGCACGAGTGGGTTACATCGAACTGGATCTCAACAGCGGTAAGATCCT
TGAGAGTTTTCGCCCCGAAGAACGTTTTCCAATGATGAGCACTTTTAAAGTTCTGCTATGTGGCGCGGTA
TTATCCCGTATTGACGCCGGGCAAGAGCAACTCGGTCGCCGCATACACTATTCTCAGAATGACTTGGTTG
AGTACTCACCAGTCACAGAAAAGCATCTTACGGATGGCATGACAGTAAGAGAATTATGCAGTGCTGCCAT
AACCATGAGTGATAACACTGCGGCCAACTTACTTCTGACAACGATCGGAGGACCGAAGGAGCTAACCGCT
TTTTTGCACAACATGGGGGATCATGTAACTCGCCTTGATCGTTGGGAACCGGAGCTGAATGAAGCCATAC
CAAACGACGAGCGTGACACCACGATGCCTGTAGCAATGGCAACAACGTTGCGCAAACTATTAACTGGCGA
ACTACTTACTCTAGCTTCCCGGCAACAATTAATAGACTGGATGGAGGCGGATAAAGTTGCAGGACCACTT
CTGCGCTCGGCCCTTCCGGCTGGCTGGTTTATTGCTGATAAATCTGGAGCCGGTGAGCGTGGGTCTCGCG
GTATCATTGCAGCACTGGGGCCAGATGGTAAGCCCTCCCGTATCGTAGTTATCTACACGACGGGGAGTCA
GGCAACTATGGATGAACGAAATAGACAGATCGCTGAGATAGGTGCCTCACTGATTAAGCATTGGTAACTG
TCAGACCAAGTTTACTCATATATACTTTAGATTGATTTAAAACTTCATTTTTAATTTAAAAGGATCTAGG
TGAAGATCCTTTTTGATAATCTCATGACCAAAATCCCTTAACGTGAGTTTTCGTTCCACTGAGCGTCAGA
CCCCGTAGAAAAGATCAAAGGATCTTCTTGAGATCCTTTTTTTCTGCGCGTAATCTGCTGCTTGCAAACA
AAAAAACCACCGCTACCAGCGGTGGTTTGTTTGCCGGATCAAGAGCTACCAACTCTTTTTCCGAAGGTAA
CTGGCTTCAGCAGAGCGCAGATACCAAATACTGTTCTTCTAGTGTAGCCGTAGTTAGGCCACCACTTCAA
GAACTCTGTAGCACCGCCTACATACCTCGCTCTGCTAATCCTGTTACCAGTGGCTGCTGCCAGTGGCGAT
AAGTCGTGTCTTACCGGGTTGGACTCAAGACGATAGTTACCGGATAAGGCGCAGCGGTCGGGCTGAACGG
GGGGTTCGTGCACACAGCCCAGCTTGGAGCGAACGACCTACACCGAACTGAGATACCTACAGCGTGAGCT
ATGAGAAAGCGCCACGCTTCCCGAAGGGAGAAAGGCGGACAGGTATCCGGTAAGCGGCAGGGTCGGAACA
GGAGAGCGCACGAGGGAGCTTCCAGGGGGAAACGCCTGGTATCTTTATAGTCCTGTCGGGTTTCGCCACC
TCTGACTTGAGCGTCGATTTTTGTGATGCTCGTCAGGGGGGCGGAGCCTATGGAAAAACGCCAGCAACGC
GGCCTTTTTACGGTTCCTGGCCTTTTGCTGGCCTTTTGCTCACATGTTCTTTCCTGCGTTATCCCCTGAT
TCTGTGGATAACCGTATTACCGCCTTTGAGTGAGCTGATACCGCTCGCCGCAGCCGAACGACCGAGCGCA
GCGAGTCAGTGAGCGAGGAAGCGGAAGAGCGCCCAATACGCAAACCGCCTCTCCCCGCGCGTTGGCCGAT
TCATTAATGCAGCTGGCACGACAGGTTTCCCGACTGGAAAGCGGGCAGTGAGCGCAACGCAATTAATGTG
AGTTAGCTCACTCATTAGGCACCCCAGGCTTTACACTTTATGCTTCCGGCTCGTATGTTGTGTGGAATTG
TGAGCGGATAACAATTTCACACAGGAAACAGCTATGACCATGATTACGCCAAGCGCGCAATTAACCCTCA
CTAAAGGGAACAAAAGCTGGAGCTGCAAGCTTAATGTAGTCTTATGCAATACTCTTGTAGTCTTGCAACA
TGGTAACGATGAGTTAGCAACATGCCTTACAAGGAGAGAAAAAGCACCGTGCATGCCGATTGGTGGAAGT
AAGGTGGTACGATCGTGCCTTATTAGGAAGGCAACAGACGGGTCTGACATGGATTGGACGAACCACTGAA
TTGCCGCATTGCAGAGATATTGTATTTAAGTGCCTAGCTCGATACATAAACGGGTCTCTCTGGTTAGACC
AGATCTGAGCCTGGGAGCTCTCTGGCTAACTAGGGAACCCACTGCTTAAGCCTCAATAAAGCTTGCCTTG
AGTGCTTCAAGTAGTGTGTGCCCGTCTGTTGTGTGACTCTGGTAACTAGAGATCCCTCAGACCCTTTTAG
TCAGTGTGGAAAATCTCTAGCAGTGGCGCCCGAACAGGGACTTGAAAGCGAAAGGGAAACCAGAGGAGCT
CTCTCGACGCAGGACTCGGCTTGCTGAAGCGCGCACGGCAAGAGGCGAGGGGCGGCGACTGGTGAGTACG
CCAAAAATTTTGACTAGCGGAGGCTAGAAGGAGAGAGATGGGTGCGAGAGCGTCAGTATTAAGCGGGGGA
GAATTAGATCGCGATGGGAAAAAATTCGGTTAAGGCCAGGGGGAAAGAAAAAATATAAATTAAAACATAT
AGTATGGGCAAGCAGGGAGCTAGAACGATTCGCAGTTAATCCTGGCCTGTTAGAAACATCAGAAGGCTGT
AGACAAATACTGGGACAGCTACAACCATCCCTTCAGACAGGATCAGAAGAACTTAGATCATTATATAATA
CAGTAGCAACCCTCTATTGTGTGCATCAAAGGATAGAGATAAAAGACACCAAGGAAGCTTTAGACAAGAT
AGAGGAAGAGCAAAACAAAAGTAAGACCACCGCACAGCAAGCGGCCGCTGATCTTCAGACCTGGAGGAGG
AGATATGAGGGACAATTGGAGAAGTGAATTATATAAATATAAAGTAGTAAAAATTGAACCATTAGGAGTA
GCACCCACCAAGGCAAAGAGAAGAGTGGTGCAGAGAGAAAAAAGAGCAGTGGGAATAGGAGCTTTGTTCC
TTGGGTTCTTGGGAGCAGCAGGAAGCACTATGGGCGCAGCGTCAATGACGCTGACGGTACAGGCCAGACA
ATTATTGTCTGGTATAGTGCAGCAGCAGAACAATTTGCTGAGGGCTATTGAGGCGCAACAGCATCTGTTG
CAACTCACAGTCTGGGGCATCAAGCAGCTCCAGGCAAGAATCCTGGCTGTGGAAAGATACCTAAAGGATC
AACAGCTCCTGGGGATTTGGGGTTGCTCTGGAAAACTCATTTGCACCACTGCTGTGCCTTGGAATGCTAG
TTGGAGTAATAAATCTCTGGAACAGATTTGGAATCACACGACCTGGATGGAGTGGGACAGAGAAATTAAC
AATTACACAAGCTTAATACACTCCTTAATTGAAGAATCGCAAAACCAGCAAGAAAAGAATGAACAAGAAT
TATTGGAATTAGATAAATGGGCAAGTTTGTGGAATTGGTTTAACATAACAAATTGGCTGTGGTATATAAA
ATTATTCATAATGATAGTAGGAGGCTTGGTAGGTTTAAGAATAGTTTTTGCTGTACTTTCTATAGTGAAT
AGAGTTAGGCAGGGATATTCACCATTATCGTTTCAGACCCACCTCCCAACCCCGAGGGGACCCATGCATT
GCATCTCAATTAGTCAGCAACCAGGTGTGGAAAGTCCCCAGGCTCCCCAGCAGGCAGAAGTATGCAAAGC
ATGCGTCT
Features (pLannotate 1.2.2; 34 found; start..end, strand, type, name):
      1..17      +  promoter       SV40 promoter (fragment): SV40 enhancer and early promoter
     41..176     +  rep_origin     SV40 ori: SV40 origin of replication
    222..818     +  CDS            PuroR (fragment): puromycin N-acetyltransferase; pac from Streptomyces; confers resistance to puromycin
    867..984     +  misc_feature   cPPT/CTS: central polypurine tract and central termination sequence of HIV-1
   1049..1115    +  CDS            small t antigen (fragment): SV40 (simian virus 40) small t antigen
   1122..2300    +  promoter       EF-1α promoter: strong constitutive promoter for human elongation factor EF-1α
   2321..2338    +  protein_bind   attB1 (fragment): mutant version of attB; core recombination site for the Gateway® BP reaction BP Clonase™
   2347..4143    +  CDS            ARNTL2 (fragment): BMAL2_HUMAN - Also known as BHLHE6, BMAL2, CLIF, MOP9, PASD9. Experimental evidence at protein level: Swiss-Prot protein existence level 1. Transcriptional activator which forms a core component of the circadian clock. The circadian clock, an internal time-keeping system, regulates various physiological processes through the generation of approximately 24 hour circadian rhythms in gene expression, which are translated into rhythms in metabolism and behavior. It is derived from the Latin roots 'circa' (about) and 'diem' (day) and acts as an important regulator of a wide array of physiological f
   4151..4168    -  protein_bind   attB2 (fragment): mutant version of attB; core recombination site for the Gateway® BP reaction BP Clonase™
   4177..4218    +  CDS            V5 tag: epitope tag from simian virus 5
   4234..4287    +  promoter       U6 promoter (fragment): RNA polymerase III promoter for human U6 snRNA
   4329..4917    +  misc_feature   WPRE: woodchuck hepatitis virus posttranscriptional regulatory element
   4968..4987    +  misc_feature   cPPT/CTS (fragment): central polypurine tract and central termination sequence of HIV-1
   4989..5222    +  LTR            3' LTR (ΔU3): self-inactivating 3' long terminal repeat (LTR) from HIV-1
   5300..5421    +  polyA_signal   SV40 poly(A) signal: SV40 polyadenylation signal
   5461..5596    +  rep_origin     SV40 ori: SV40 origin of replication
   5617..5635    -  promoter       T7 promoter: promoter for bacteriophage T7 RNA polymerase
   5643..5798    +  CDS            lacZα (fragment): LacZα fragment of β-galactosidase; lacZ fragment
   5803..6231    +  rep_origin     f1 ori (sequence partly withheld): f1 bacteriophage origin of replication; arrow indicates direction of (+) strand synthesis
   6284..6388    +  promoter       AmpR promoter: bla
   6389..7249    +  CDS            AmpR: β-lactamase; bla; confers resistance to ampicillin, carbenicillin, and related antibiotics
   7420..8008    +  rep_origin     ori: high-copy-number ColE1/pMB1/pBR322/pUC origin of replication
   8191..8283    +  CDS            lacI (fragment): lac repressor; lacI; The lac repressor binds to the lac operator to inhibit transcription in E. coli. This inhibition can be relieved by adding lactose or isopropyl-β-D-thiogalactopyranoside (IPTG).
   8296..8317    +  protein_bind   CAP binding site: CAP binding activates transcription in the presence of cAMP. E. coli catabolite activator protein
   8332..8362    +  promoter       lac promoter: promoter for the E. coli lac operon
   8370..8386    +  protein_bind   lac operator: The lac repressor binds to the lac operator to inhibit transcription in E. coli. This inhibition can be relieved by adding lactose or isopropyl-β-D-thiogalactopyranoside (IPTG). lac repressor encoded by lacI
   8431..8449    +  promoter       T3 promoter: promoter for bacteriophage T3 RNA polymerase
   8477..8703    +  promoter       RSV promoter: Rous sarcoma virus enhancer/promoter
   8704..8884    +  LTR            5' LTR (truncated): truncated 5' long terminal repeat (LTR) from HIV-1
   8931..9056    +  misc_feature   HIV-1 Ψ: packaging signal of human immunodeficiency virus type 1
   9040..9403    +  CDS            HIV-1 gag (fragment): gag protein from human immunodeficiency virus 1; gag
   9549..9782    +  misc_feature   RRE: The Rev response element (RRE) of HIV-1 allows for Rev-dependent mRNA export from the nucleus to the cytoplasm.
  10159..10185   +  CDS            Rev (fragment): human immunodeficiency virus 1 (HIV-1) Rev protein; rev; enhances nuclear export of unspliced and incompletely spliced viral mRNAs
  10192..10266   +  promoter       SV40 promoter (fragment): SV40 enhancer and early promoter
