[The description below was written by a language model from this plasmid's Addgene catalogue record and pLannotate feature annotations shown in this document.]
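Description:
TFORF3264 is a third-generation-style, self-inactivating lentiviral expression plasmid built on the pLX_TRC317 backbone and carrying the human transcription factor ARNTL2 (also known as BMAL2, CLIF or MOP9), a bHLH-PAS activator that is a core component of the circadian clock. It belongs to a barcoded transcription factor ORF collection in which each clone has a unique 24-bp barcode, so that individual factors can be identified in pooled overexpression screens. The barcode is not annotated as a separate feature in the table. In bacteria the plasmid is maintained through a high-copy ColE1/pUC origin and selected with ampicillin via β-lactamase. An f1 origin and remnants of a lac/lacZα cloning region are also present. The depositor notes a risk of recombination, as is common for LTR-containing plasmids.

The viral genome is transcribed from an RSV promoter fused to a truncated HIV-1 5' LTR, followed by the Ψ packaging signal, a partial gag sequence and the RRE for Rev-dependent nuclear export. It ends in a ΔU3 3' LTR with a downstream SV40 polyadenylation signal. Within this unit, an SV40 early promoter/origin drives puromycin N-acetyltransferase for selection of transduced mammalian cells. After a cPPT/CTS element, the EF-1α promoter drives the ARNTL2 ORF. The ORF was inserted by Gateway cloning and is flanked by attB1 and attB2 remnants, reading into a C-terminal V5 epitope tag for detection. A WPRE downstream enhances transcript expression. The annotated record of 10,270 nt matches the stated backbone plus insert sizes. The construct is used for constitutive ARNTL2 overexpression, for example in directed-differentiation screens.
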