Addgene plasmid #144740: TFORF3264
Purpose: Lentiviral vector for overexpressing transcription factor ORFs with unique 24-bp barcodes. Barcodes facilitate identification of transcription factors in pooled screens.
Depositing lab: Feng Zhang. Depositing organization: Broad Institute. Publication: A transcription factor atlas of directed differentiation. Joung J, Ma S, Tay T, Geiger-Schuller KR, Kirchgatterer PC, Verdine VK, Guo B, Arias-Garcia MA, Allen WE, Singh A, Kuksenko O, Abudayyeh OO, Gootenberg JS, Fu Z, Macrae RK, Buenrostro JD, Regev A, Zhang F. Cell. 2023 Jan 5;186(1):209-229.e26. doi: 10.1016/j.cell.2022.11.026. PubMed 36608654.
Backbone
  Vector backbone: pLX_TRC317
  Backbone manufacturer: Broad Institute Genetic Perturbation Platform
  Backbone size w/o insert (bp): 8264
  Vector type: Mammalian Expression, Lentiviral
  Selectable markers: Puromycin
Growth in bacteria
  Bacterial resistance: Ampicillin, 100 μg/mL
  Growth temperature: 37°C
  Growth strain: Stbl3
  Copy number: High Copy
Gene/Insert
  Gene/Insert name: ARNTL2
  Species: H. sapiens (human)
  Insert size (bp): 2006
  Entrez Gene: BMAL2 (a.k.a. ARNTL2, CLIF, MOP9, PASD9, bHLHe6)
  Promoter: EF1a
  Tag / fusion protein: V5 (C terminal on insert)
  Cloning method: Gateway Cloning
  Sequencing primers: 5′ GGGTGGAGACTGAAGTTAGGCCAG; 3′ CACATAGCGTAAAAGGAGCAACATAG
Resource information
  A portion of this plasmid was derived from a plasmid made by: Broad Institute Genetic Perturbation Platform
Terms and licenses: Academic/Nonprofit Terms; Industry Terms: Not Available to Industry
Depositor comments: NM_001248003.1 Please test multiple small colonies in case of plasmid recombination. To make this collection available in a timely manner, a portion of this collection was not fully sequenced by Addgene. If an Addgene verified full plasmid sequence is not available, please contact us prior to placing an order to request the full sequence.
How to cite: TFORF3264 was a gift from Feng Zhang (Addgene plasmid # 144740 ; http://n2t.net/addgene:144740 ; RRID:Addgene_144740)
